>Addgene plasmid #114139 | pCAGGS_m-AKAR5 | depositor full sequence | sequence record 215468 | pCAGGS_m-AKAR5 sequence 7911 bps
GTCGACATTGATTATTGACTAGTTATTAATAGTAATCAATTACGGGGTCATTAGTTCATAGCCCATATAT
GGAGTTCCGCGTTACATAACTTACGGTAAATGGCCCGCCTGGCTGACCGCCCAACGACCCCCGCCCATTG
ACGTCAATAATGACGTATGTTCCCATAGTAACGCCAATAGGGACTTTCCATTGACGTCAATGGGTGGACT
ATTTACGGTAAACTGCCCACTTGGCAGTACATCAAGTGTATCATATGCCAAGTACGCCCCCTATTGACGT
CAATGACGGTAAATGGCCCGCCTGGCATTATGCCCAGTACATGACCTTATGGGACTTTCCTACTTGGCAG
TACATCTACGTATTAGTCATCGCTATTACCATGGGTCGAGGTGAGCCCCACGTTCTGCTTCACTCTCCCC
ATCTCCCCCCCCTCCCCACCCCCAATTTTGTATTTATTTATTTTTTAATTATTTTGTGCAGCGATGGGGG
CGGGGGGGGGGGGGGCGCGCGCCAGGCGGGGCGGGGCGGGGGCGAGGGCGGGGCGGGGCGAGGCGGAGAG
GTGCGGCGGCAGCCAATCAGAGCGGCGCGCTCCGAAAGTTTCCTTTTATGGCGAGGCGGCGGCGGCGGCG
GCCCTATAAAAAGCGAAGCGCGCGGCGGGCGGGAGTCGCTGCGTTGCCTTCGCCCCGTGCCCCGCTCCGC
GCCGCCTCGCGCCGCCCGCCCCGGCTCTGACTGACCGCGTTACTCCCACAGGTGAGCGGGCGGGACGGCC
CTTCTCCTCCGGGCTGTAATTAGCGCTTGGTTTAATGACGGCTCGTTTCTTTTCTGTGGCTGCGTGAAAG
CCTTAAAGGGCTCCGGGAGGGCCCTTTGTGCGGGGGGGAGCGGCTCGGGGGGTGCGTGCGTGTGTGTGTG
CGTGGGGAGCGCCGCGTGCGGCCCGCGCTGCCCGGCGGCTGTGAGCGCTGCGGGCGCGGCGCGGGGCTTT
GTGCGCTCCGCGTGTGCGCGAGGGGAGCGCGGCCGGGGGCGGTGCCCCGCGGTGCGGGGGGGCTGCGAGG
GGAACAAAGGCTGCGTGCGGGGTGTGTGCGTGGGGGGGTGAGCAGGGGGTGTGGGCGCGGCGGTCGGGCT
GTAACCCCCCCCTGCACCCCCCTCCCCGAGTTGCTGAGCACGGCCCGGCTTCGGGTGCGGGGCTCCGTGC
GGGGCGTGGCGCGGGGCTCGCCGTGCCGGGCGGGGGGTGGCGGCAGGTGGGGGTGCCGGGCGGGGCGGGG
CCGCCTCGGGCCGGGGAGGGCTCGGGGGAGGGGCGCGGCGGCCCCGGAGCGCCGGCGGCTGTCGAGGCGC
GGCGAGCCGCAGCCATTGCCTTTTATGGTAATCGTGCGAGAGGGCGCAGGGACTTCCTTTGTCCCAAATC
TGGCGGAGCCGAAATCTGGGAGGCGCCGCCGCACCCCCTCTAGCGGGCGCGGGCGAAGCGGTGCGGCGCC
GGCAGGAAGGAAATGGGCGGGGAGGGCCTTCGTGCGTCGCCGCGCCGCCGTCCCCTTCTCCATCTCCAGC
CTCGGGGCTGCCGCAGGGGGACGGCTGCCTTCGGGGGGGACGGGGCAGGGCGGGGTTCGGCTTCTGGCGT
GTGACCGGCGGCTCTAGAGCCTCTGCTAACCATGTTCATGCCTTCTTCTTTTTCCTACAGCTCCTGGGCA
ACGTGCTGGTTATTGTGCTGTCTCATCATTTTGGCAAAGAATTCGGTACCGCGGGCCCGGGATCCACCGG
AAGCCACCTGCATGCGGCCACCATGGTGAGCAAGGGCGAGGAGCTGTTCACCGGGGTGGTGCCCATCCTG
GTCGAGCTGGACGGCGACGTAAACGGCCACAAGTTCAGCGTGTCCGGCGAGGGCGAGGGCGATGCCACCT
ACGGCAAGCTGACCCTGAAGTTCATCTGCACCACCGGCAAGCTGCCCGTGCCCTGGCCCACCCTCGTGAC
CACCCTGACCTACGGCGTGCAGTGCTTCAGCCGCTACCCCGACCACATGAAGCAGCACGACTTCTTCAAG
TCCGCCATGCCCGAAGGCTACGTCCAGGAGCGCACCATCTTCTTCAAGGACGACGGCAACTACAAGACCC
GCGCCGAGGTGAAGTTCGAGGGCGACACCCTGGTGAACCGCATCGAGCTGAAGGGCATCGACTTCAAGGA
GGACGGCAACATCCTGGGGCACAAGCTGGAGTACAACTACAACAGCCACAACGTCTATATCATGGCCGAC
AAGCAGAAGAACGGCATCAAGGTGAACTTCAAGATCCGCCACAACATCGAGGACGGCAGCGTGCAGCTCG
CCGACCACTACCAGCAGAACACCCCCATCGGCGACGGCCCCGTGCTGCTGCCCGACAACCACTACCTGAG
CACCCAGTCCAAGCTGAGCAAAGACCCCAACGAGAAGCGCGATCACATGGTCCTGCTGGAGTTCGTGACC
GCCGCCGGGATCACTCTCGGCATGGACGAGCTGTACAAGCGCATGCATAAGTTTTCTCAAGAACAGATCG
GCGAAAACATTGTGTGCAGGGTCATTTGTACCACGGGTCAAATTCCCATCCGAGATTTGTCAGCTGATAT
TTCACAAGTGCTTAAGGAAAAACGATCCATAAAGAAAGTTTGGACATTTGGTAGAAACCCAGCCTGTGAC
TATCATTTAGGAAACATTTCAAGACTGTCAAATAAGCATTTCCAAATACTACTAGGAGAAGACGGTAACC
TTTTATTGAATGACATTTCCACTAATGGGACCTGGTTAAATGGGCAAAAAGTCGAGAAGAACAGCAATCA
GTTACTGTCTCAAGGTGATGAAATAACCGTTGGTGTAGGCGTGGAATCAGATATTTTATCTCTGGTCATT
TTCATAAACGACAAATTTAAGCAGTGCCTCGAGCAGAACAAAGTTGATCGCTCTGCAGGTAAGCCAGGCA
GCGGCGAGGGCAGCACCAAGGGCCTGCGTCGCGCCACCCTGGTGGACGGCGGCACCGGCGGCAGCGAGCT
CATGGTGAGCAAGGGCGAGGAGCTGTTCACCGGGGTGGTGCCCATCCTGGTCGAGCTGGACGGCGACGTA
AACGGCCACAAGTTCAGCGTGTCCGGCGAGGGCGAGGGCGATGCCACCTACGGCAAGCTGACCCTGAAGC
TCATCTGCACCACCGGCAAGCTGCCCGTGCCCTGGCCCACCCTCGTGACCACCTTCGGCTACGGCCTGAT
GTGCTTCGCCCGCTACCCCGACCACATGAAGCAGCACGACTTCTTCAAGTCCGCCATGCCCGAAGGCTAC
GTCCAGGAGCGCACCATCTTCTTCAAGGACGACGGCAACTACAAGACCCGCGCCGAGGTGAAGTTCGAGG
GCGACACCCTGGTGAACCGCATCGAGCTGAAGGGCATCGACTTCAAGGAGGACGGCAACATCCTGGGGCA
CAAGCTGGAGTACAACTGGAACAGCGTCAACGTCTATATCATGGCCGACAAGCAGAAGAACGGCATCAAG
GTGAACTTCAAGATCCGCCACAACATCGAGGACGGCAGCGTGCAGCTCGCCGACCACTACCAGCAGAACA
CCCCCATCGGCGACGGCCCCGTGCTGCTGCCCGACAACCACTACCTGAGCTACCAGTCCGCCCTGAGCAA
AGACCCCAACGAGAAGCGCGATCACATGGTCCTGCTGGAGAGAGTGACCGCCGCCGGGATCACTCTCGGC
ATGGACGAGCTATACAAGGGTGAATTCGGTAAAAAGAAGAAAAAGAAGTCAAAGACAAAGTGTGTAATTA
TGTAATCTAGAGTCGAGGTACCGATGAATAGCTAAGGTCGACCGAGGCCGCAGGTAAGTATCAAGGTTAC
AAGACAGGTTTAAGGAGACCACATAGAAACTGGGCTTGTCGAGACAGAGAAGACTCTTGCGTTTCTGATA
GGCACCTATTGGTCTTACTGACATCCACTTTGCCTTTCTCTCCACAGGTGTCGACAATCAACCTCTGGAT
TACAAAATTTGTGAAAGATTGACTGGTATTCTTAACTATGTTGCTCCTTTTACGCTATGTGGATACGCTG
CTTTAATGCCTTTGTATCATGCTATTGCTTCCCGTATGGCTTTCATTTTCTCCTCCTTGTATAAATCCTG
GTTGCTGTCTCTTTATGAGGAGTTGTGGCCCGTTGTCAGGCAACGTGGCGTGGTGTGCACTGTGTTTGCT
GACGCAACCCCCACTGGTTGGGGCATTGCCACCACCTGTCAGCTCCTTTCCGGGACTTTCGCTTTCCCCC
TCCCTATTGCCACGGCGGAACTCATCGCCGCCTGCCTTGCCCGCTGCTGGACAGGGGCTCGGCTGTTGGG
CACTGACAATTCCGTGGTGTTGTCGGGGAAGCTGACGTCCTTTCCATGGCTGCTCGCCTGTGTTGCCACC
TGGATTCTGCGCGGGACGTCCTTCTGCTACGTCCCTTCGGCCCTCAATCCAGCGGACCTTCCTTCCCGCG
GCCTGCTGCCGGCTCTGCGGCCTCTTCCGCGTCTTCGCCTTCGCCCTCAGACGAGTCGGATCTCCCTTTG
GGCCGCCTCCCCGCCTGGAATTCGAGCTCGGTACGATCAGCCTCGACTGTGCCTTCTAGTTGCCAGCCAT
CTGTTGTTTGCCCCTCCCCCGTGCCTTCCTTGACCCTGGAAGGTGCCACTCCCACTGTCCTTTCCTAATA
AAATGAGGAAATTGCATCGCATTGTCTGAGTAGGTGTCATTCTATTCTGGGGGGTGGGGTGGGGCAGGAC
AGCAAGGGGGAGGATTGGGAAGACAATAGCAGGCCAGCTTTTGTTCCCTTTAGGGTTAATTGCGCGCTTG
GCGCTAATCATGGTCATAGCTGTTTCCACTCCTCAGGTGCAGGCTGCCTATCAGAAGGTGGTGGCTGGTG
TGGCCAATGCCCTGGCTCACAAATACCACTGAGATCTTTTTCCCTCTGCCAAAAATTATGGGGACATCAT
GAAGCCCCTTGAGCATCTGACTTCTGGCTAATAAAGGAAATTTATTTTCATTGCAATAGTGTGTTGGAAT
TTTTTGTGTCTCTCACTCGGAAGGACATATGGGAGGGCAAATCATTTAAAACATCAGAATGAGTATTTGG
TTTAGAGTTTGGCAACATATGCCATATGCTGGCTGCCATGAACAAAGGTGGCTATAAAGAGGTCATCAGT
ATATGAAACAGCCCCCTGCTGTCCATTCCTTATTCCATAGAAAAGCCTTGACTTGAGGTTAGATTTTTTT
TTATATTTTGTTTGTGTTATTTTTTTCTTTAACATCCCTAAAATTTTCCTTACATGTTTTACTAGCCAGA
TTTTTCCTCCTCTCCTGACTACTCCCAGTCATAGCTGTCCCTCTTCTCTTATGAAGATCCCTCGACCTGC
AGCCCAAGCTTGGCGTAATCATGGTCATAGCTGTTTCCTGTGTGAAATTGTTATCCGCTCACAATTCCAC
ACAACATACGAGCCGGAAGCATAAAGTGTAAAGCCTGGGGTGCCTAATGAGTGAGCTAACTCACATTAAT
TGCGTTGCGCTCACTGCCCGCTTTCCAGTCGGGAAACCTGTCGTGCCAGCGGATCCGCATCTCAATTAGT
CAGCAACCATAGTCCCGCCCCTAACTCCGCCCATCCCGCCCCTAACTCCGCCCAGTTCCGCCCATTCTCC
GCCCCATGGCTGACTAATTTTTTTTATTTATGCAGAGGCCGAGGCCGCCTCGGCCTCTGAGCTATTCCAG
AAGTAGTGAGGAGGCTTTTTTGGAGGCCTAGGCTTTTGCAAAAAGCTAACTTGTTTATTGCAGCTTATAA
TGGTTACAAATAAAGCAATAGCATCACAAATTTCACAAATAAAGCATTTTTTTCACTGCATTCTAGTTGT
GGTTTGTCCAAACTCATCAATGTATCTTATCATGTCTGGATCCGCTGCATTAATGAATCGGCCAACGCGC
GGGGAGAGGCGGTTTGCGTATTGGGCGCTCTTCCGCTTCCTCGCTCACTGACTCGCTGCGCTCGGTCGTT
CGGCTGCGGCGAGCGGTATCAGCTCACTCAAAGGCGGTAATACGGTTATCCACAGAATCAGGGGATAACG
CAGGAAAGAACATGTGAGCAAAAGGCCAGCAAAAGGCCAGGAACCGTAAAAAGGCCGCGTTGCTGGCGTT
TTTCCATAGGCTCCGCCCCCCTGACGAGCATCACAAAAATCGACGCTCAAGTCAGAGGTGGCGAAACCCG
ACAGGACTATAAAGATACCAGGCGTTTCCCCCTGGAAGCTCCCTCGTGCGCTCTCCTGTTCCGACCCTGC
CGCTTACCGGATACCTGTCCGCCTTTCTCCCTTCGGGAAGCGTGGCGCTTTCTCAATGCTCACGCTGTAG
GTATCTCAGTTCGGTGTAGGTCGTTCGCTCCAAGCTGGGCTGTGTGCACGAACCCCCCGTTCAGCCCGAC
CGCTGCGCCTTATCCGGTAACTATCGTCTTGAGTCCAACCCGGTAAGACACGACTTATCGCCACTGGCAG
CAGCCACTGGTAACAGGATTAGCAGAGCGAGGTATGTAGGCGGTGCTACAGAGTTCTTGAAGTGGTGGCC
TAACTACGGCTACACTAGAAGGACAGTATTTGGTATCTGCGCTCTGCTGAAGCCAGTTACCTTCGGAAAA
AGAGTTGGTAGCTCTTGATCCGGCAAACAAACCACCGCTGGTAGCGGTGGTTTTTTTGTTTGCAAGCAGC
AGATTACGCGCAGAAAAAAAGGATCTCAAGAAGATCCTTTGATCTTTTCTACGGGGTCTGACGCTCAGTG
GAACGAAAACTCACGTTAAGGGATTTTGGTCATGAGATTATCAAAAAGGATCTTCACCTAGATCCTTTTA
AATTAAAAATGAAGTTTTAAATCAATCTAAAGTATATATGAGTAAACTTGGTCTGACAGTTACCAATGCT
TAATCAGTGAGGCACCTATCTCAGCGATCTGTCTATTTCGTTCATCCATAGTTGCCTGACTCCCCGTCGT
GTAGATAACTACGATACGGGAGGGCTTACCATCTGGCCCCAGTGCTGCAATGATACCGCGAGACCCACGC
TCACCGGCTCCAGATTTATCAGCAATAAACCAGCCAGCCGGAAGGGCCGAGCGCAGAAGTGGTCCTGCAA
CTTTATCCGCCTCCATCCAGTCTATTAATTGTTGCCGGGAAGCTAGAGTAAGTAGTTCGCCAGTTAATAG
TTTGCGCAACGTTGTTGCCATTGCTACAGGCATCGTGGTGTCACGCTCGTCGTTTGGTATGGCTTCATTC
AGCTCCGGTTCCCAACGATCAAGGCGAGTTACATGATCCCCCATGTTGTGCAAAAAAGCGGTTAGCTCCT
TCGGTCCTCCGATCGTTGTCAGAAGTAAGTTGGCCGCAGTGTTATCACTCATGGTTATGGCAGCACTGCA
TAATTCTCTTACTGTCATGCCATCCGTAAGATGCTTTTCTGTGACTGGTGAGTACTCAACCAAGTCATTC
TGAGAATAGTGTATGCGGCGACCGAGTTGCTCTTGCCCGGCGTCAATACGGGATAATACCGCGCCACATA
GCAGAACTTTAAAAGTGCTCATCATTGGAAAACGTTCTTCGGGGCGAAAACTCTCAAGGATCTTACCGCT
GTTGAGATCCAGTTCGATGTAACCCACTCGTGCACCCAACTGATCTTCAGCATCTTTTACTTTCACCAGC
GTTTCTGGGTGAGCAAAAACAGGAAGGCAAAATGCCGCAAAAAAGGGAATAAGGGCGACACGGAAATGTT
GAATACTCATACTCTTCCTTTTTCAATATTATTGAAGCATTTATCAGGGTTATTGTCTCATGAGCGGATA
CATATTTGAATGTATTTAGAAAAATAAACAAATAGGGGTTCCGCGCACATTTCCCCGAAAAGTGCCACCT
G
Features (pLannotate 1.2.2; 26 found; start..end, strand, type, name):
      4..383     +  enhancer       CMV enhancer: human cytomegalovirus immediate early enhancer
    386..661     +  promoter       chicken β-actin promoter: No description available
    662..1670    +  intron         chimeric intron: chimera between introns from chicken β-actin and rabbit β-globin
   1668..1724    +  CDS            HBB (fragment): HBB_LEPEU - Experimental evidence at protein level: Swiss-Prot protein existence level 1. Involved in oxygen transport from the lung to the various peripheral tissues. From Lepus europaeus (European hare).
   1724..1750    +  misc_feature   MCS (fragment): multiple cloning site
   1773..2489    +  CDS            mEGFP: mEGFP is a basic (constitutively fluorescent) green fluorescent protein published in 2002, derived from Aequorea victoria. It has moderate acid sensitivity.
   2499..2921    +  CDS            RAD53 (fragment): RAD53_YEAST - Also known as MEC2, SAD1, SPK1. Experimental evidence at protein level: Swiss-Prot protein existence level 1. Controls S-phase checkpoint as well as G1 and G2 DNA damage checkpoints. Phosphorylates proteins on serine, threonine, and tyrosine. Prevents entry into anaphase and mitotic exit after DNA damage via regulation of the Polo kinase CDC5. Seems to be involved in the phosphorylation of RPH1. From Saccharomyces cerevisiae (strain ATCC 204508 / S288c) (Baker's yeast).
   3012..3728    +  CDS            Citrine: enhanced variant of YFP (Heikal et al., 2001) mammalian codon-optimized
   3738..3785    +  CDS            K-Ras (fragment): human small GTPase proto-oncoprotein
   3834..3967    +  intron         chimeric intron: chimera between introns from human β-globin and immunoglobulin heavy chain genes
   3976..4564    +  misc_feature   WPRE: woodchuck hepatitis virus posttranscriptional regulatory element
   4568..4584    +  misc_feature   MCS (fragment): pUC18/19 multiple cloning site
   4597..4708    +  polyA_signal   bGH poly(A) signal: bovine growth hormone polyadenylation signal
   4858..4929    +  CDS            HBB (fragment): HBB_PONPY - Experimental evidence at transcript level: Swiss-Prot protein existence level 2. Involved in oxygen transport from the lung to the various peripheral tissues. From Pongo pygmaeus (Bornean orangutan).
   5000..5055    +  polyA_signal   β-globin poly(A) signal: rabbit β-globin polyadenylation signal (Gil and Proudfoot, 1987)
   5438..5454    -  protein_bind   lac operator: The lac repressor binds to the lac operator to inhibit transcription in E. coli. This inhibition can be relieved by adding lactose or isopropyl-β-D-thiogalactopyranoside (IPTG). lac repressor encoded by lacI
   5462..5492    -  promoter       lac promoter: promoter for the E. coli lac operon
   5507..5528    -  protein_bind   CAP binding site: CAP binding activates transcription in the presence of cAMP. E. coli catabolite activator protein
   5541..5580    -  CDS            lacI (fragment): lac repressor; lacI; The lac repressor binds to the lac operator to inhibit transcription in E. coli. This inhibition can be relieved by adding lactose or isopropyl-β-D-thiogalactopyranoside (IPTG).
   5587..5609    +  promoter       SV40 promoter (fragment): SV40 enhancer and early promoter
   5633..5768    +  rep_origin     SV40 ori: SV40 origin of replication
   5788..5922    +  polyA_signal   SV40 poly(A) signal: SV40 polyadenylation signal
   5924..5978    -  CDS            lacI (fragment): lac repressor; lacI; The lac repressor binds to the lac operator to inhibit transcription in E. coli. This inhibition can be relieved by adding lactose or isopropyl-β-D-thiogalactopyranoside (IPTG).
   6161..6749    -  rep_origin     ori: high-copy-number ColE1/pMB1/pBR322/pUC origin of replication
   6920..7780    -  CDS            AmpR: β-lactamase; bla; confers resistance to ampicillin, carbenicillin, and related antibiotics
   7781..7885    -  promoter       AmpR promoter: bla
