[The description below was written by a language model from this plasmid's Addgene catalogue record and pLannotate feature annotations shown in this document.]
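Description:
pCAGGS_m-AKAR5 is a mammalian expression plasmid of about 7.9 kb, built on the pCAGGS backbone. It encodes a membrane-targeted version of the synthetic AKAR5 reporter of protein kinase A (PKA) activity. It is propagated in E. coli through a high-copy ColE1/pUC-type origin and selected with ampicillin via the β-lactamase gene and its native promoter. The backbone also carries remnants of the lac promoter/operator region and an SV40 origin with an adjacent SV40 polyadenylation signal.

Expression is driven by the composite CAG promoter, made up of the CMV immediate-early enhancer, the chicken β-actin promoter and a chimeric β-actin/β-globin intron. The annotated open reading frame begins with monomeric EGFP. This is followed by a segment matching part of yeast RAD53, which the annotation does not explain but which probably corresponds to a phospho-amino-acid-binding FHA domain as used in AKAR-type sensors. An unannotated stretch comes next, then a sequence annotated as Citrine-like YFP, and finally a short fragment of the K-Ras C-terminus. According to the record, this K-Ras tail targets the sensor to the membrane. The annotation does not resolve the PKA substrate motif or any specific mutations in the acceptor fluorophore. Downstream of the coding sequence lie a second small chimeric intron, a WPRE that enhances transcript expression, a bGH polyadenylation signal and the rabbit β-globin poly(A) signal of the backbone.

The construct is intended for detecting PKA activity at the membrane in mammalian cells, read out by two-photon fluorescence lifetime imaging microscopy (2pFLIM). In sensors of this design, phosphorylation is generally expected to change energy transfer between the two fluorophores and so alter the donor lifetime.
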