Addgene plasmid #114139: pCAGGS_m-AKAR5
Purpose: Mammalian expression of the AKAR5 sensor C-terminally fused to the C-terminus of KRas (membrane targeting) for detecting PKA activity using two-photon fluorescence lifetime imaging microscopy (2pFLIM)
Depositing lab: Haining Zhong. Depositing organization: Oregon Health & Science University. Publication: Liberated PKA Catalytic Subunits Associate with the Membrane via Myristoylation to Preferentially Phosphorylate Membrane Substrates. Tillo SE, Xiong WH, Takahashi M, Miao S, Andrade AL, Fortin DA, Yang G, Qin M, Smoody BF, Stork PJS, Zhong H. Cell Rep. 2017 Apr 18;19(3):617-629. doi: 10.1016/j.celrep.2017.03.070. PubMed 28423323.
Backbone
  Vector backbone: pCAGGS
  Backbone size w/o insert (bp): 5900
  Vector type: Mammalian Expression
Growth in bacteria
  Bacterial resistance: Ampicillin, 100 μg/mL
  Growth temperature: 37°C
  Growth strain: DH5alpha
  Copy number: High Copy
Gene/Insert
  Gene/Insert name: AKAR5 C-terminally tagged by KRas C tail
  Species: Synthetic
Terms and licenses: Academic/Nonprofit Terms; Industry Terms: Not Available to Industry
How to cite: pCAGGS_m-AKAR5 was a gift from Haining Zhong (Addgene plasmid # 114139 ; http://n2t.net/addgene:114139 ; RRID:Addgene_114139)
