>Addgene plasmid #114139 | pCAGGS_m-AKAR5 | addgene partial sequence | sequence record 224366 | Addgene Partial NGS Result
GGCGTGTGACCGGCGGCTCTAGAGCCTCTGCTAACCATGTTCATGCCTTCTTCTTTTTCCTACAGCTCCT
GGGCAACGTGCTGGTTATTGTGCTGTCTCATCATTTTGGCAAAGAATTCGGTACCGCGGGCCCGGGATCC
ACCGGAAGCCACCTGCATGCGGCCACCATGGTGAGCAAGGGCGAGGAGCTGTTCACCGGGGTGGTGCCCA
TCCTGGTCGAGCTGGACGGCGACGTAAACGGCCACAAGTTCAGCGTGTCCGGCGAGGGCGAGGGCGATGC
CACCTACGGCAAGCTGACCCTGAAGTTCATCTGCACCACCGGCAAGCTGCCCGTGCCCTGGCCCACCCTC
GTGACCACCCTGACCTACGGCGTGCAGTGCTTCAGCCGCTACCCCGACCACATGAAGCAGCACGACTTCT
TCAAGTCCGCCATGCCCGAAGGCTACGTCCAGGAGCGCACCATCTTCTTCAAGGACGACGGCAACTACAA
GACCCGCGCCGAGGTGAAGTTCGAGGGCGACACCCTGGTGAACCGCATCGAGCTGAAGGGCATCGACTTC
AAGGAGGACGGCAACATCCTGGGGCACAAGCTGGAGTACAACTACAACAGCCACAACGTCTATATCATGG
CCGACAAGCAGAAGAACGGCATCAAGGTGAACTTCAAGATCCGCCACAACATCGAGGACGGCAGCGTGCA
GCTCGCCGACCACTACCAGCAGAACACCCCCATCGGCGACGGCCCCGTGCTGCTGCCCGACAACCACTAC
CTGAGCACCCAGTCCAAGCTGAGCAAAGACCCCAACGAGAAGCGCGATCACATGGTCCTGCTGGAGTTCG
TGACCGCCGCCGGGATCACTCTCGGCATGGACGAGCTGTACAAGCGCATGCATAAGTTTTCTCAAGAACA
GATCGGCGAAAACATTGTGTGCAGGGTCATTTGTACCACGGGTCAAATTCCCATCCGAGATTTGTCAGCT
GATATTTCACAAGTGCTTAAGGAAAAACGATCCATAAAGAAAGTTTGGACATTTGGTAGAAACCCAGCCT
GTGACTATCATTTAGGAAACATTTCAAGACTGTCAAATAAGCATTTCCAAATACTACTAGGAGAAGACGG
TAACCTTTTATTGAATGACATTTCCACTAATGGGACCTGGTTAAATGGGCAAAAAGTCGAGAAGAACAGC
AATCAGTTACTGTCTCAAGGTGATGAAATAACCGTTGGTGTAGGCGTGGAATCAGATATTTTATCTCTGG
TCATTTTCATAAACGACAAATTTAAGCAGTGCCTCGAGCAGAACAAAGTTGATCGCTCTGCAGGTAAGCC
AGGCAGCGGCGAGGGCAGCACCAAGGGCCTGCGTCGCGCCACCCTGGTGGACGGCGGCACCGGCGGCAGC
GAGCTCATGGTGAGCAAGGGCGAGGAGCTGTTCACCGGGGTGGTGCCCATCCTGGTCGAGCTGGACGGCG
ACGTAAACGGCCACAAGTTCAGCGTGTCCGGCGAGGGCGAGGGCGATGCCACCTACGGCAAGCTGACCCT
GAAGCTCATCTGCACCACCGGCAAGCTGCCCGTGCCCTGGCCCACCCTCGTGACCACCTTCGGCTACGGC
CTGATGTGCTTCGCCCGCTACCCCGACCACATGAAGCAGCACGACTTCTTCAAGTCCGCCATGCCCGAAG
GCTACGTCCAGGAGCGCACCATCTTCTTCAAGGACGACGGCAACTACAAGACCCGCGCCGAGGTGAAGTT
CGAGGGCGACACCCTGGTGAACCGCATCGAGCTGAAGGGCATCGACTTCAAGGAGGACGGCAACATCCTG
GGGCACAAGCTGGAGTACAACTGGAACAGCGTCAACGTCTATATCATGGCCGACAAGCAGAAGAACGGCA
TCAAGGTGAACTTCAAGATCCGCCACAACATCGAGGACGGCAGCGTGCAGCTCGCCGACCACTACCAGCA
GAACACCCCCATCGGCGACGGCCCCGTGCTGCTGCCCGACAACCACTACCTGAGCTACCAGTCCGCCCTG
AGCAAAGACCCCAACGAGAAGCGCGATCACATGGTCCTGCTGGAGAGAGTGACCGCCGCCGGGATCACTC
TCGGCATGGACGAGCTATACAAGGGTGAATTCGGTAAAAAGAAGAAAAAGAAGTCAAAGACAAAGTGTGT
AATTATGTAATCTAGAGTCGAGGTACCGATGAATAGCTAAGGT
